>Addgene plasmid #26721 | pCAG-YTB | addgene full sequence | sequence record 311549 | Addgene NGS Result
GCCAATTCAATATGGCGTATATGGACTCATGCCAATTCAATATGGTGGATCTGGACCTGTGCCAATTCAA
TATGGCGTATATGGACTCGTGCCAATTCAATATGGTGGATCTGGACCCCAGCCAATTCAATATGGCGGAC
TTGGCACCATGCCAATTCAATATGGCGGACCTGGCACTGTGCCAACTGGGGAGGGGTCTACTTGGCACGG
TGCCAAGTTTGAGGAGGGGTCTTGGCCCTGTGCCAAGTCCGCCATATTGAATTGGCATGGTGCCAATAAT
GGCGGCCATATTGGCTATATGCCAGGATCAATATATAGGCAATATCCAATATGGCCCTATGCCAATATGG
CTATTGGCCAGGTTCAATACTATGTATTGGCCCTATGCCATATAGTATTCCATATATGGGTTTTCCTATT
GACGTAGATAGCCCCTCCCAATGGGCGGTCCCATATACCATATATGGGGCTTCCTAATACCGCCCATAGC
CACTCCCCCATTGACGTCAATGGTCTCTATATATGGTCTTTCCTATTGACGTCATATGGGCGGTCCTATT
GACGTATATGGCGCCTCCCCCATTGACGTCAATTACGGTAAATGGCCCGCCTGGCTCAATGCCCATTGAC
GTCAATAGGACCACCCACCATTGACGTCAATGGGATGGCTCATTGCCCATTCATATCCGTTCTCACGCCC
CCTATTGACGTCAATGACGGTAAATGGCCCACTTGGCAGTACATCAATATCTATTAATAGTAACTTGGCA
AGTACATTACTATTGGAAGTACGCCAGGGTACATTGGCAGTACTCCCATTGACGTCAATGGCGGTAAATG
GCCCGCGATGGCTGCCAAGTACATCCCCATTGACGTCAATGGGGAGGGGCAATGACGCAAATGGGCGTTC
CATTGACGTAAATGGGCGGTAGGCGTGCCTAATGGGAGGTCTATATAAGCAATGCTCGTTTAGGGAACCG
CCATTCTGCCTGGGGACGTCGGAGCAAGCTTGATTTAGGTGACACTATAGAATACAAGCTACTTGTTCTT
TTTGCAGGATCCACCATGGTGAGCAAGGGCGAGGAGCTGTTCACCGGGGTGGTGCCCATCCTGGTCGAGC
TGGACGGCGACGTAAACGGCCACAAGTTCAGCGTGTCCGGCGAGGGCGAGGGCGATGCCACCTACGGCAA
GCTGACCCTGAAGCTGATCTGCACCACCGGCAAGCTGCCCGTGCCCTGGCCCACCCTCGTGACCACCCTG
GGCTACGGCCTGCAGTGCTTCGCCCGCTACCCCGACCACATGAAGCAGCACGACTTCTTCAAGTCCGCCA
TGCCCGAAGGCTACGTCCAGGAGCGCACCATCTTCTTCAAGGACGACGGCAACTACAAGACCCGCGCCGA
GGTGAAGTTCGAGGGCGACACCCTGGTGAACCGCATCGAGCTGAAGGGCATCGACTTCAAGGAGGACGGC
AACATCCTGGGGCACAAGCTGGAGTACAACTACAACAGCCACAACGTCTATATCACCGCCGACAAGCAGA
AGAACGGCATCAAGGCCAACTTCAAGATCCGCCACAACATCGAGGACGGCGGCGTGCAGCTCGCCGACCA
CTACCAGCAGAACACCCCCATCGGCGACGGCCCCGTGCTGCTGCCCGACAACCACTACCTGAGCTACCAG
TCCGCCCTGAGCAAAGACCCCAACGAGAAGCGCGATCACATGGTCCTGCTGGAGTTCGTGACCGCCGCCG
GGATCACTCTCGGCATGGACGAGCTGTACAAGGGTAGTGGTGTGAAACAGACTTTGAATTTTGACCTTCT
CAAGTTGGCGGGAGACGTGGAGTCCAACCCAGGGCCCATGGCGCGGCTGCTGCCCGCGCTGCTGCTGCTG
CTGCTGCCCGGTAACGTGACCGGTAACGGGTCCGGTAACGGTTCTTTGTCCCGTTGCCCCCCCGGTCAGT
TCCGCTGCTCGGAGCCGCCCGGTGCCCACGGGGAGTGTTACCCGCAGGACTGGCTGTGCGACGGACACCC
CGACTGCGACGACGGGCGGGACGAGTGGGGCTGCGGGACCAGCGCGATCCCCGCGGTGCCCACGGACAAC
GGCACAGAGGCTCCCACTGCCCCTGCTCCTGGACGTGCTCTGCCAGCCAGGAATCACGGCCGCATGTGGA
TGCTGATCACTGCAGTGCTCCTGTGCTGCCTGGTAGCTGTGGGTGGTATCGCTGCATGGGGGAAGTCCAA
AGCAAAAAGCAGGTCTGACATCTTCAGTCTTGAAAGCGCATCCAAGGAGCTGCTGGTGCCTGACAAGAGC
CAGGCAGACTTGTTCTCCGGTAGTGGAGAGGGCAGAGGAAGTCTGCTAACATGCGGTGACGTCGAGGAGA
ATCCTGGCCCAATGGTTCCTCAGGCTCTCCTGTTTGTACCCCTTCTGGTTTTTCCATTGTGTTTTGGGAA
ATTCCCTATTTACACGATACCAGACAAGCTTGGTCCCTGGAGTCCGATTGACATACATCACCTCAGCTGC
CCAAACAATTTGGTAGTGGAGGACGAAGGATGCACCAACCTGTCAGGGTTCTCCTACATGGAACTTAAAG
TTGGATACATCTTAGCCATAAAAGTGAACGGGTTCACTTGCACAGGCGTTGTGACGGAGGCTGAAACCTA
CACTAACTTCGTTGGTTATGTCACAACCACGTTCAAAAGAAAGCATTTCCGCCCAACACCAGATGCATGT
AGAGCCGCGTACAACTGGAAGATGGCCGGTGACCCCAGATATGAAGAGTCTCTACACAATCCGTACCCTG
ACTACCGCTGGCTTCGAACTGTAAAAACCACCAAGGAGTCTCTCGTTATCATATCTCCAAGTGTGGCAGA
TTTGGACCCATATGACAGATCCCTTCACTCGAGGGTCTTCCCTAGCGGGAAGTGCTCAGGAGTAGCGGTG
TCTTCTACCTACTGCTCCACTAACCACGATTACACCATTTGGATGCCCGAGAATCCGAGACTAGGGATGT
CTTGTGACATTTTTACCAATAGTAGAGGGAAGAGAGCATCCAAAGGGAGTGAGACTTGCGGCTTTGTAGA
TGAAAGAGGCCTATATAAGTCTTTAAAAGGAGCATGCAAACTCAAGTTATGTGGAGTTCTAGGACTTAGA
CTTATGGATGGAACATGGGTCTCGATGCAAACATCAAATGAAACCAAATGGTGCCCTCCCGATAAGTTGG
TGAACCTGCACGACTTTCGCTCAGACGAAATTGAGCACCTTGTTGTAGAGGAGTTGGTCAGGAAGAGAGA
GGAGTGTCTGGATGCACTAGAGTCCATCATGACAACCAAGTCAGTGAGTTTCAGACGTCTCAGTCATTTA
AGAAAACTTGTCCCTGGGTTTGGAAAAGCATATACCATATTCAACAAGACCTTGATGGAAGCCGATGCTC
ACTACAAGTCAGTCAGAACTTGGAATGAGATCCTCCCTTCAAAAGGGTGTTTAAGAGTTGGGGGGAGGTG
TCATCCTCATGTGAACGGGGTGTTTTTCAATGGTATAATATTAGGACCTGACGGCAATGTCTTAATCCCA
GAGATGCAATCATCCCTCCTCCAGCAACATATGGAGTTGTTGGAATCCTCGGTTATCCCCCTTGTGCACC
CCCTGGCAGACCCGTCTACCGTTTTCAAGGACGGTGACGAGGCTGAGGATTTTGTTGAAGTTCACCTTCC
CGATGTGCACAATCAGGTCTCAGGAGTTGACTTGGGTCTCCCGAACTGGGGGAAGTATGTATTACTGAGT
GCAGGGGCCCTGACTGCCTTGATGTTGATAATTTTCCTGATGACATGTTGTAGAAGAGTCAATCGATCAG
AACCTACGCAACACAATCTCAGAGGGACAGGGAGGGAGGTGTCAGTCACTCCCCAAAGCGGGAAGATCAT
ATCTTCATGGGAATCACACAAGAGTGGGGGTGAGACCAGACTGTAAGGCGCGCCGTTTCCTCTCGAGCCT
CTAGAACTATAGTGAGTCGTATTACGTAGATCCAGACATGATAAGATACATTGATGAGTTTGGACAAACC
ACAACTAGAATGCAGTGAAAAAAATGCTTTATTTGTGAAATTTGTGATGCTATTGCTTTATTTGTAACCA
TTATAAGCTGCAATAAACAAGTTAACAACAACAATTGCATTCATTTTATGTTTCAGGTTCAGGGGGAGGT
GTGGGAGGTTTTTTAATTCGCGGCCGCGGCGCCAATGCATTGGGCCCGGTACCCAGCTTTTGTTCCCTTT
AGTGAGGGTTAATTGCGCGCTTGGCGTAATCATGGTCATAGCTGTTTCCTGTGTGAAATTGTTATCCGCT
CACAATTCCACACAACATACGAGCCGGGAGCATAAAGTGTAAAGCCTGGGGTGCCTAATGAGTGAGCTAA
CTCACATTAATTGCGTTGCGCTCACTGCCCGCTTTCCAGTCGGGAAACCTGTCGTGCCAGCTGCATTAAT
GAATCGGCCAACGCGCGGGGAGAGGCGGTTTGCGTATTGGGCGCTCTTCCGCTTCCTCGCTCACTGACTC
GCTGCGCTCGGTCGTTCGGCTGCGGCGAGCGGTATCAGCTCACTCAAAGGCGGTAATACGGTTATCCACA
GAATCAGGGGATAACGCAGGAAAGAACATGTGAGCAAAAGGCCAGCAAAAGGCCAGGAACCGTAAAAAGG
CCGCGTTGCTGGCGTTTTTCCATAGGCTCCGCCCCCCTGACGAGCATCACAAAAATCGACGCTCAAGTCA
GAGGTGGCGAAACCCGACAGGACTATAAAGATACCAGGCGTTTCCCCCTGGAAGCTCCCTCGTGCGCTCT
CCTGTTCCGACCCTGCCGCTTACCGGATACCTGTCCGCCTTTCTCCCTTCGGGAAGCGTGGCGCTTTCTC
ATAGCTCACGCTGTAGGTATCTCAGTTCGGTGTAGGTCGTTCGCTCCAAGCTGGGCTGTGTGCACGAACC
CCCCGTTCAGCCCGACCGCTGCGCCTTATCCGGTAACTATCGTCTTGAGTCCAACCCGGTAAGACACGAC
TTATCGCCACTGGCAGCAGCCACTGGTAACAGGATTAGCAGAGCGAGGTATGTAGGCGGTGCTACAGAGT
TCTTGAAGTGGTGGCCTAACTACGGCTACACTAGAAGAACAGTATTTGGTATCTGCGCTCTGCTGAAGCC
AGTTACCTTCGGAAAAAGAGTTGGTAGCTCTTGATCCGGCAAACAAACCACCGCTGGTAGCGGTGGTTTT
TTTGTTTGCAAGCAGCAGATTACGCGCAGAAAAAAAGGATCTCAAGAAGATCCTTTGATCTTTTCTACGG
GGTCTGACGCTCAGTGGAACGAAAACTCACGTTAAGGGATTTTGGTCATGAGATTATCAAAAAGGATCTT
CACCTAGATCCTTTTAAATTAAAAATGAAGTTTTAAATCAATCTAAAGTATATATGAGTAAACTTGGTCT
GACAGTTACCAATGCTTAATCAGTGAGGCACCTATCTCAGCGATCTGTCTATTTCGTTCATCCATAGTTG
CCTGACTCCCCGTCGTGTAGATAACTACGATACGGGAGGGCTTACCATCTGGCCCCAGTGCTGCAATGAT
ACCGCGAGACCCACGCTCACCGGCTCCAGATTTATCAGCAATAAACCAGCCAGCCGGAAGGGCCGAGCGC
AGAAGTGGTCCTGCAACTTTATCCGCCTCCATCCAGTCTATTAATTGTTGCCGGGAAGCTAGAGTAAGTA
GTTCGCCAGTTAATAGTTTGCGCAACGTTGTTGCCATTGCTACAGGCATCGTGGTGTCACGCTCGTCGTT
TGGTATGGCTTCATTCAGCTCCGGTTCCCAACGATCAAGGCGAGTTACATGATCCCCCATGTTGTGCAAA
AAAGCGGTTAGCTCCTTCGGTCCTCCGATCGTTGTCAGAAGTAAGTTGGCCGCAGTGTTATCACTCATGG
TTATGGCAGCACTGCATAATTCTCTTACTGTCATGCCATCCGTAAGATGCTTTTCTGTGACTGGTGAGTA
CTCAACCAAGTCATTCTGAGAATAGTGTATGCGGCGACCGAGTTGCTCTTGCCCGGCGTCAATACGGGAT
AATACCGCGCCACATAGCAGAACTTTAAAAGTGCTCATCATTGGAAAACGTTCTTCGGGGCGAAAACTCT
CAAGGATCTTACCGCTGTTGAGATCCAGTTCGATGTAACCCACTCGTGCACCCAACTGATCTTCAGCATC
TTTTACTTTCACCAGCGTTTCTGGGTGAGCAAAAACAGGAAGGCAAAATGCCGCAAAAAAGGGAATAAGG
GCGACACGGAAATGTTGAATACTCATACTCTTCCTTTTTCAATATTATTGAAGCATTTATCAGGGTTATT
GTCTCATGAGCGGATACATATTTGAATGTATTTAGAAAAATAAACAAATAGGGGTTCCGCGCACATTTCC
CCGAAAAGTGCCACCTAAATTGTAAGCGTTAATATTTTGTTAAAATTCGCGTTAAATTTTTGTTAAATCA
GCTCATTTTTTAACCAATAGGCCGAAATCGGCAAAATCCCTTATAAATCAAAAGAATAGACCGAGATAGG
GT
[37 nt withheld, positions 6583-6619]
AAAGAACGTGGACTCCAACGTCAAAGG
[49 nt withheld, positions 6647-6695]
T
[91 nt withheld, positions 6697-6787]
G
[124 nt withheld, positions 6789-6912]
CCCATTCGCCATTCAGGCTGCGCAACTGTTGGGAAGGGCGATCGGTGCGGGCCTCTTCGCTATTACGCCA
GTCGACC
Features (pLannotate 1.2.2; 18 found; start..end, strand, type, name):
      1..978     +  promoter       CMV IE94 promoter: enhancer/promoter region of simian cytomegalovirus major immediate early transcription unit IE94
   1013..1031    +  promoter       SP6 promoter: promoter for bacteriophage SP6 RNA polymerase
   1066..1782    +  CDS            Venus: Venus is a basic (constitutively fluorescent) yellow fluorescent protein published in 2002, derived from Aequorea victoria. It is reported to be a rapidly-maturing weak dimer with moderate acid sensitivity.
   1792..1857    +  CDS            F2A: 2A peptide from foot-and-mouth disease virus polyprotein Eukaryotic ribosomes fail to insert a peptide bond between the Gly and Pro residues, yielding separate polypeptides.
   1858..2328    +  CDS            RSVR_COTJA: Experimental evidence at protein level: Swiss-Prot protein existence level 1. Responsible for susceptibility to the retrovirus subgroup A Rous sarcoma virus. From Coturnix japonica (Japanese quail) (Coturnix coturnix japonica).
   2392..3963    +  CDS            G: GLYCO_RABVS - Experimental evidence at protein level: Swiss-Prot protein existence level 1. Attaches the virus to host cellular receptor, inducing endocytosis of the virion. In the endosome, the acidic pH induces conformational changes in the glycoprotein trimer, which trigger fusion between virus and cell membrane. There is convincing in vitro evidence that the muscular form of the nicotinic acetylcholine receptor (nAChR), the neuronal cell adhesion molecule (NCAM), and the p75 neurotrophin receptor (p75NTR) bind glycoprotein and thereby facilitate rabies virus entry into cells (By similarity
   3997..4014    -  promoter       T7 promoter (fragment): promoter for bacteriophage T7 RNA polymerase
   4019..4153    -  polyA_signal   SV40 poly(A) signal: SV40 polyadenylation signal
   4266..4284    -  promoter       T3 promoter: promoter for bacteriophage T3 RNA polymerase
   4329..4345    -  protein_bind   lac operator: The lac repressor binds to the lac operator to inhibit transcription in E. coli. This inhibition can be relieved by adding lactose or isopropyl-β-D-thiogalactopyranoside (IPTG). lac repressor encoded by lacI
   4353..4383    -  promoter       lac promoter: promoter for the E. coli lac operon
   4398..4419    -  protein_bind   CAP binding site: CAP binding activates transcription in the presence of cAMP. E. coli catabolite activator protein
   4432..4524    -  CDS            lacI (fragment): lac repressor; lacI; The lac repressor binds to the lac operator to inhibit transcription in E. coli. This inhibition can be relieved by adding lactose or isopropyl-β-D-thiogalactopyranoside (IPTG).
   4707..5295    -  rep_origin     ori: high-copy-number ColE1/pMB1/pBR322/pUC origin of replication
   5466..6326    -  CDS            AmpR: β-lactamase; bla; confers resistance to ampicillin, carbenicillin, and related antibiotics
   6327..6431    -  promoter       AmpR promoter: bla
   6484..6912    -  rep_origin     f1 ori (sequence partly withheld): f1 bacteriophage origin of replication; arrow indicates direction of (+) strand synthesis
   6917..6983    -  CDS            lacZα (fragment): LacZα fragment of β-galactosidase; lacZ fragment
