[The description below was written by a language model from this plasmid's Addgene catalogue record and pLannotate feature annotations shown in this document.]
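Description:
pCAG-YTB is a mammalian expression plasmid built on the pCAG-venusYFP backbone. It delivers three proteins from a single transcript: the yellow fluorescent protein Venus (Y), the avian receptor TVA950 (T), and the glycoprotein of rabies virus strain SAD B19 (B). It is propagated in E. coli from a high-copy ColE1/pUC-type origin with ampicillin selection through β-lactamase. It also carries an f1 phage origin and remnants of a lac/lacZα cloning region, along with SP6, T7 and T3 phage promoter sites flanking the insert. Despite the name, the depositor comments and the sequence annotation agree that no CAG promoter was found. The cassette is instead annotated as being driven by a cytomegalovirus immediate-early enhancer/promoter (called as the simian CMV IE94 element).

Downstream of this promoter, the Venus coding sequence is followed by an F2A ribosome-skipping peptide and then the TVA open reading frame. TVA is matched in the annotation to the quail Rous sarcoma virus subgroup A receptor homologue, whereas the catalogue lists chicken as the source. The rabies G coding sequence comes next, after a short unannotated gap. That gap may hold a second 2A-type linker, but the record does not state this. An SV40 polyadenylation signal is annotated just downstream of the cassette, although on the reverse strand.

Together these parts mark transfected cells with yellow fluorescence. TVA makes the cells susceptible to EnvA-pseudotyped virus, and the supplied glycoprotein can complement a glycoprotein-deleted rabies virus in trans. This arrangement fits the associated publication's aim of targeting single neuronal networks for gene expression and cell labelling in vivo, where infection is restricted to defined starter neurons from which the virus can spread to connected cells.
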