Addgene plasmid #26721: pCAG-YTB
Depositing lab: Edward Callaway. Depositing organization: Salk Institute for Biological Studies. Publication: Targeting single neuronal networks for gene expression and cell labeling in vivo. Marshel JH, Mori T, Nielsen KJ, Callaway EM. Neuron. 2010 Aug 26. 67(4):562-74. 10.1016/j.neuron.2010.08.001 PubMed 20797534.
Backbone
  Vector backbone: pCAG-venusYFP
  Backbone size w/o insert (bp): 3520
  Vector type: Mammalian Expression
Growth in bacteria
  Bacterial resistance: Ampicillin, 100 μg/mL
  Growth temperature: 37°C
  Growth strain: DH5alpha
  Copy number: High Copy
Gene/Insert
  Gene/Insert name: venusYFP, TVA950, Rabies Glycoprotein (alt names: TVA; RABVgp4; EnvA)
  Species: G. gallus (chicken); Rabies virus (strain SAD B19)
  Insert size (bp): 2901
  GenBank ID: M31046
  Entrez Gene: RABVgp4 (a.k.a. RABVgp4); CD320 (a.k.a. TVA)
  Cloning method: Restriction Enzyme; 5′ cloning site BsrGI (not destroyed); 3′ cloning site StuI (destroyed during cloning)
  Sequencing primers: 5′ CMV-F
Terms and licenses: Academic/Nonprofit Terms; Industry Terms: Not Available to Industry
Depositor comments: Please note that the Addgene sequencing result shows a CMV promoter is present. A CAG promoter was not identified as the plasmid name implies.
How to cite: pCAG-YTB was a gift from Edward Callaway (Addgene plasmid # 26721 ; http://n2t.net/addgene:26721 ; RRID:Addgene_26721)
