>Addgene plasmid #26721 | pCAG-YTB | addgene partial sequence | sequence record 32941 | 26721 with EGFP-C
AGGGTAGTGGTGTGAAACAGACTTTGAATTTTGACCTTCTCAAGTTGGCGGGAGACGTGGAGTCCAACCC
AGGGCCCATGGCGCGGCTGCTGCCCGCGCTGCTGCTGCTGCTGCTGCCCGGTAACGTGACCGGTAACGGG
TCCGGTAACGGTTCTTTGTCCCGTTGCCCCCCCGGTCAGTTCCGCTGCTCGGAGCCGCCCGGTGCCCACG
GGGAGTGTTACCCGCAGGACTGGCTGTGCGACGGACACCCCGACTGCGACGACGGGCGGGACGAGTGGGG
CTGCGGGACCAGCGCGATCCCCGCGGTGCCCACGGACAACGGCACAGAGGCTCCCACTGCCCCTGCTCCT
GGACGTGCTCTGCCAGCCAGGAATCACGGCCGCATGTGGATGCTGATCACTGCAGTGCTCCTGTGCTGCC
TGGTAGCTGTGGGTGGTATCGCTGCATGGGGGAAGTCCAAAGCAAAAAGCAGGTCTGACATCTTCAGTCT
TGAAAGCGCATCCAAGGAGCTGCTGGTGCCTGACAAGAGCCAGGCAGACTTGTTCTCCGGTAGTGGAGAG
GGCAGAGGAAGTCTGCTAACATGCGGTGACGTCGAGGAGAATCCTGGCCCAATGGTTCCTCAGGCTCTCC
TGTTTGTACCCCTTCTGGTTTTTCCATTGTGTTTTGGGAAATTCCCTATTTACACGATACCAGACAAGCT
TGGTCCCTGGAGTCCGATTGACATACATCACCTCAGCTGCCCAAACAATTTGGTAGTGGAGGACGAA
